Addgene plasmid #29229: pEMS1434
Purpose: Expression of the reporter gene under the control of the MiniPromoter in this plasmid has not been tested
Depositing lab: Elizabeth Simpson. Depositing organization: University of British Columbia. Publication: A regulatory toolbox of MiniPromoters to drive selective expression in the brain. Portales-Casamar E, Swanson DJ, Liu L, de Leeuw CN, Banks KG, Ho Sui SJ, Fulton DL, Ali J, Amirabbasi M, Arenillas DJ, Babyak N, Black SF, Bonaguro RJ, Brauer E, Candido TR, Castellarin M, Chen J, Chen Y, Cheng JC, Chopra V, Docking TR, Dreolini L, D'Souza CA, Flynn EK, Glenn R, Hatakka K, Hearty TG, Imanian B, Jiang S, Khorasan-zadeh S, Komljenovic I, Laprise S, Liao NY, Lim JS, Lithwick S, Liu F, Liu J, Lu M, McConechy M, McLeod AJ, Milisavljevic M, Mis J, O'Connor K, Palma B, Palmquist DL, Schmouth JF, Swanson MI, Tam B, Ticoll A, Turner JL, Varhol R, Vermeulen J, Watkins RF, Wilson G, Wong BK, Wong SH, Wong TY, Yang GS, Ypsilanti AR, Jones SJ, Holt RA, Goldowitz D, Wasserman WW, Simpson EM. Proc Natl Acad Sci U S A. 2010 Sep 21. 107(38):16589-94. 10.1073/pnas.1009158107 PubMed 20807748.
Backbone
  Vector backbone: pEMS1306
  Backbone size w/o insert (bp): 16454
  Vector type: Pleiades Promoter Project [sic, Pleaides Plieades]
Growth in bacteria
  Bacterial resistance: Ampicillin, 100 μg/mL
  Growth temperature: 37°C
  Growth strain: DH5alpha
  Growth instructions: DH10B
  Copy number: High Copy
Gene/Insert
  Gene/Insert name: Ple80 (alt names: GABRA6; gamma-aminobutyric acid (GABA-A) receptor, subunit alpha 6)
  Species: H. sapiens (human)
  Insert size (bp): 2184
  Entrez Gene: GABRA6
  Tag / fusion protein: EGFP-NLS (C terminal on backbone)
  Cloning method: Restriction Enzyme; 5′ cloning site SacI (unknown if destroyed); 3′ cloning site MluI (unknown if destroyed)
  Sequencing primers: 5′ Unknown
Terms and licenses: Academic/Nonprofit Terms; Industry Terms: Not Available to Industry
How to cite: pEMS1434 was a gift from Elizabeth Simpson (Addgene plasmid # 29229 ; http://n2t.net/addgene:29229 ; RRID:Addgene_29229)
