[The description below was written by a language model from this plasmid's Addgene catalogue record.]
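Description:
pEMS1434 is a plasmid from the Pleiades Promoter Project, a resource of compact human regulatory sequences ("MiniPromoters") designed to drive selective expression in defined brain regions and cell types. It is built on the pEMS1306 backbone, a large vector of about 16.5 kb without insert. It is maintained in E. coli as a high-copy plasmid under ampicillin selection. The record does not list the origin of replication or the other elements that make up this sizeable backbone, and no feature table is available to describe them.

The insert is Ple80, a 2,184 bp MiniPromoter derived from the human GABRA6 locus, which encodes the alpha 6 subunit of the GABA-A receptor. It was cloned by restriction digestion between SacI and MluI sites, and the record does not say whether those sites survive. The insert is a regulatory sequence rather than a coding sequence. The EGFP-NLS listed as a C-terminal "tag" on the backbone is therefore best understood as the downstream reporter: an enhanced green fluorescent protein carrying a nuclear localization signal. Concentrating the fluorescence in the nucleus makes individual expressing cells easier to identify and count in tissue.

The intended use is to test whether Ple80 can reproduce a restricted, GABRA6-like expression pattern. However, the record explicitly notes that reporter expression under the control of this MiniPromoter has not been tested in this plasmid, so its activity and specificity remain unvalidated. Distribution is limited to academic and nonprofit users.
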