>Addgene plasmid #29229 | pEMS1434 | addgene partial sequence | sequence record 39612 | EGFP-N 5'-CGTCGCCGTCCAGCTCGACCAG-3'
GCTCACCATGGTGGCGGAAGTTCCTATACCTTTTGAAGAATAGGAACTTCGGCGCGCCACGCGTTCCTGC
AGTGCACTGAAATGCAGAATTCACCCTCCTAGGGTCGTCCTCCCTGCTAGCCAGCTCTTCTCTGCCAATC
AACTGGAGAAATCTTTCAAACCCTTCATATCTCTGTTCCTTGTTTGCCTCAAGTCAGTAATCCAATAGAT
AAAGAGGTTGCCTAAAAATTTGCAGGATTCCCCTGGCTCCCTTCTTTCTTGTTTCCTTCTCACGTGGAAC
AAGGTGGTTTGTGGTCTTAGATTATGTCCTGCAGACACCCAGGCTCCTCTGACTGACTCAGTTGGGAAAG
GAGAGTCTGAAGGGACAGTGCATGGTCGGAGAGCAGTGACAATAATCGAATAAGGCATTAAGGGAGATTA
GAAGGAAGAAATCCACTGCCAGTTTTGGCATGGAATTAGCAGGGCCCTGTGAGGAAATCTGGAAAGCATT
GGCATCTTGCTGATTGAGATTATGTTCCAATAGGCTCAGCGTTTATTATTTTTATGGTTCACAGAAGGAT
TCCTACACAGCTCTTACTGTTTAAAAAGTCTAACACTATTGTGACCCTCTTGG
