>Addgene plasmid #29229 | pEMS1434 | addgene partial sequence | sequence record 41157 | pEMS1307-fwd 5'-ccgcacgtctaagaaaccat-3'
AAATAGGCGTATCACGAGGCCCTTTCGTCTTCAAGAATTAATTCCGATCATATTCAATAACCCTTAATGA
ATTCGAGCTCTCACATAATAACATGAAGAACCTGTATTCCCATGAAATCCTCTGACCTTTCCAAGGCACT
TCAACATTTTATTTGTACTCTTGCTCTGAGAATGTCCCTGTGCATGACAGTAGCTTTGGAGTTTACATCT
TATCCAAGTCCAACAGAATCCATGTTTAATTGACTTCCATTCTGCTTGTGCTTCTGTAACATTTCCCCAG
AGCACATCACTGGGCTTGAACCCAAAATTCTGTCCTCTCTTTTCTATACTCCAAGCATTTGATAAATAGG
CAGATTCCAGGGCATGAGTAGCACTGCCAGAAGACAATGCTCAGTAGTCCCCTAGTGGCCTGAAAGAGTT
CACACAGTTTACTAACGTGCTTATTCTGTTCCATGGAGGTGTGAGAGACTCATTAAGCAGCAGTTCATTA
AGTAACTGCCAATTAGCTTGATCCTTTCTGGAATGGCCAGGAAGCAAGTCCAGGATTCCACCTTTTCTAG
GTTTTCTCTCTTGTGGGTCACACGACCTATCTGAGTGTCCTACTGTATTGTCACAATCTGAAATTCTGCT
TTCATATTTGGAATACAGCCTTCTGAGTTAAGCTCCTTTGAGAACCCAGTG
